>Addgene plasmid #117323 | pSpCas9(BB)-2A-Puro (PX459)+gRNA miR-124-3-5' | addgene full sequence | sequence record 230197 | Addgene NGS Result
GCTCGTCAGGGGGGCGGAGCCTATGGAAAAACGCCAGCAACGCGGCCTTTTTACGGTTCCTGGCCTTTTG
CTGGCCTTTTGCTCACATGTGAGGGCCTATTTCCCATGATTCCTTCATATTTGCATATACGATACAAGGC
TGTTAGAGAGATAATTGGAATTAATTTGACTGTAAACACAAAGATATTAGTACAAAATACGTGACGTAGA
AAGTAATAATTTCTTGGGTAGTTTGCAGTTTTAAAATTATGTTTTAAAATGGACTATCATATGCTTACCG
TAACTTGAAAGTATTTCGATTTCTTGGCTTTATATATCTTGTGGAAAGGACGAAACACCGTCTATACAAT
TAAGGCACGGTTTTAGAGCTAGAAATAGCAAGTTAAAATAAGGCTAGTCCGTTATCAACTTGAAAAAGTG
GCACCGAGTCGGTGCTTTTTTGTTTTAGAGCTAGAAATAGCAAGTTAAAATAAGGCTAGTCCGTTTTTAG
CGCGTGCGCCAATTCTGCAGACAAATGGCTCTAGAGGTACCCGTTACATAACTTACGGTAAATGGCCCGC
CTGGCTGACCGCCCAACGACCCCCGCCCATTGACGTCAATAGTAACGCCAATAGGGACTTTCCATTGACG
TCAATGGGTGGAGTATTTACGGTAAACTGCCCACTTGGCAGTACATCAAGTGTATCATATGCCAAGTACG
CCCCCTATTGACGTCAATGACGGTAAATGGCCCGCCTGGCATTGTGCCCAGTACATGACCTTATGGGACT
TTCCTACTTGGCAGTACATCTACGTATTAGTCATCGCTATTACCATGGTCGAGGTGAGCCCCACGTTCTG
CTTCACTCTCCCCATCTCCCCCCCCTCCCCACCCCCAATTTTGTATTTATTTATTTTTTAATTATTTTGT
GCAGCGATGGGGGCGGGGGGGGGGGGGGGGCGCGCGCCAGGCGGGGCGGGGCGGGGCGAGGGGCGGGGCG
GGGCGAGGCGGAGAGGTGCGGCGGCAGCCAATCAGAGCGGCGCGCTCCGAAAGTTTCCTTTTATGGCGAG
GCGGCGGCGGCGGCGGCCCTATAAAAAGCGAAGCGCGCGGCGGGCGGGAGTCGCTGCGCGCTGCCTTCGC
CCCGTGCCCCGCTCCGCCGCCGCCTCGCGCCGCCCGCCCCGGCTCTGACTGACCGCGTTACTCCCACAGG
TGAGCGGGCGGGACGGCCCTTCTCCTCCGGGCTGTAATTAGCTGAGCAAGAGGTAAGGGTTTAAGGGATG
GTTGGTTGGTGGGGTATTAATGTTTAATTACCTGGAGCACCTGCCTGAAATCACTTTTTTTCAGGTTGGA
CCGGTGCCACCATGGACTATAAGGACCACGACGGAGACTACAAGGATCATGATATTGATTACAAAGACGA
TGACGATAAGATGGCCCCAAAGAAGAAGCGGAAGGTCGGTATCCACGGAGTCCCAGCAGCCGACAAGAAG
TACAGCATCGGCCTGGACATCGGCACCAACTCTGTGGGCTGGGCCGTGATCACCGACGAGTACAAGGTGC
CCAGCAAGAAATTCAAGGTGCTGGGCAACACCGACCGGCACAGCATCAAGAAGAACCTGATCGGAGCCCT
GCTGTTCGACAGCGGCGAAACAGCCGAGGCCACCCGGCTGAAGAGAACCGCCAGAAGAAGATACACCAGA
CGGAAGAACCGGATCTGCTATCTGCAAGAGATCTTCAGCAACGAGATGGCCAAGGTGGACGACAGCTTCT
TCCACAGACTGGAAGAGTCCTTCCTGGTGGAAGAGGATAAGAAGCACGAGCGGCACCCCATCTTCGGCAA
CATCGTGGACGAGGTGGCCTACCACGAGAAGTACCCCACCATCTACCACCTGAGAAAGAAACTGGTGGAC
AGCACCGACAAGGCCGACCTGCGGCTGATCTATCTGGCCCTGGCCCACATGATCAAGTTCCGGGGCCACT
TCCTGATCGAGGGCGACCTGAACCCCGACAACAGCGACGTGGACAAGCTGTTCATCCAGCTGGTGCAGAC
CTACAACCAGCTGTTCGAGGAAAACCCCATCAACGCCAGCGGCGTGGACGCCAAGGCCATCCTGTCTGCC
AGACTGAGCAAGAGCAGACGGCTGGAAAATCTGATCGCCCAGCTGCCCGGCGAGAAGAAGAATGGCCTGT
TCGGAAACCTGATTGCCCTGAGCCTGGGCCTGACCCCCAACTTCAAGAGCAACTTCGACCTGGCCGAGGA
TGCCAAACTGCAGCTGAGCAAGGACACCTACGACGACGACCTGGACAACCTGCTGGCCCAGATCGGCGAC
CAGTACGCCGACCTGTTTCTGGCCGCCAAGAACCTGTCCGACGCCATCCTGCTGAGCGACATCCTGAGAG
TGAACACCGAGATCACCAAGGCCCCCCTGAGCGCCTCTATGATCAAGAGATACGACGAGCACCACCAGGA
CCTGACCCTGCTGAAAGCTCTCGTGCGGCAGCAGCTGCCTGAGAAGTACAAAGAGATTTTCTTCGACCAG
AGCAAGAACGGCTACGCCGGCTACATTGACGGCGGAGCCAGCCAGGAAGAGTTCTACAAGTTCATCAAGC
CCATCCTGGAAAAGATGGACGGCACCGAGGAACTGCTCGTGAAGCTGAACAGAGAGGACCTGCTGCGGAA
GCAGCGGACCTTCGACAACGGCAGCATCCCCCACCAGATCCACCTGGGAGAGCTGCACGCCATTCTGCGG
CGGCAGGAAGATTTTTACCCATTCCTGAAGGACAACCGGGAAAAGATCGAGAAGATCCTGACCTTCCGCA
TCCCCTACTACGTGGGCCCTCTGGCCAGGGGAAACAGCAGATTCGCCTGGATGACCAGAAAGAGCGAGGA
AACCATCACCCCCTGGAACTTCGAGGAAGTGGTGGACAAGGGCGCTTCCGCCCAGAGCTTCATCGAGCGG
ATGACCAACTTCGATAAGAACCTGCCCAACGAGAAGGTGCTGCCCAAGCACAGCCTGCTGTACGAGTACT
TCACCGTGTATAACGAGCTGACCAAAGTGAAATACGTGACCGAGGGAATGAGAAAGCCCGCCTTCCTGAG
CGGCGAGCAGAAAAAGGCCATCGTGGACCTGCTGTTCAAGACCAACCGGAAAGTGACCGTGAAGCAGCTG
AAAGAGGACTACTTCAAGAAAATCGAGTGCTTCGACTCCGTGGAAATCTCCGGCGTGGAAGATCGGTTCA
ACGCCTCCCTGGGCACATACCACGATCTGCTGAAAATTATCAAGGACAAGGACTTCCTGGACAATGAGGA
AAACGAGGACATTCTGGAAGATATCGTGCTGACCCTGACACTGTTTGAGGACAGAGAGATGATCGAGGAA
CGGCTGAAAACCTATGCCCACCTGTTCGACGACAAAGTGATGAAGCAGCTGAAGCGGCGGAGATACACCG
GCTGGGGCAGGCTGAGCCGGAAGCTGATCAACGGCATCCGGGACAAGCAGTCCGGCAAGACAATCCTGGA
TTTCCTGAAGTCCGACGGCTTCGCCAACAGAAACTTCATGCAGCTGATCCACGACGACAGCCTGACCTTT
AAAGAGGACATCCAGAAAGCCCAGGTGTCCGGCCAGGGCGATAGCCTGCACGAGCACATTGCCAATCTGG
CCGGCAGCCCCGCCATTAAGAAGGGCATCCTGCAGACAGTGAAGGTGGTGGACGAGCTCGTGAAAGTGAT
GGGCCGGCACAAGCCCGAGAACATCGTGATCGAAATGGCCAGAGAGAACCAGACCACCCAGAAGGGACAG
AAGAACAGCCGCGAGAGAATGAAGCGGATCGAAGAGGGCATCAAAGAGCTGGGCAGCCAGATCCTGAAAG
AACACCCCGTGGAAAACACCCAGCTGCAGAACGAGAAGCTGTACCTGTACTACCTGCAGAATGGGCGGGA
TATGTACGTGGACCAGGAACTGGACATCAACCGGCTGTCCGACTACGATGTGGACCATATCGTGCCTCAG
AGCTTTCTGAAGGACGACTCCATCGACAACAAGGTGCTGACCAGAAGCGACAAGAACCGGGGCAAGAGCG
ACAACGTGCCCTCCGAAGAGGTCGTGAAGAAGATGAAGAACTACTGGCGGCAGCTGCTGAACGCCAAGCT
GATTACCCAGAGAAAGTTCGACAATCTGACCAAGGCCGAGAGAGGCGGCCTGAGCGAACTGGATAAGGCC
GGCTTCATCAAGAGACAGCTGGTGGAAACCCGGCAGATCACAAAGCACGTGGCACAGATCCTGGACTCCC
GGATGAACACTAAGTACGACGAGAATGACAAGCTGATCCGGGAAGTGAAAGTGATCACCCTGAAGTCCAA
GCTGGTGTCCGATTTCCGGAAGGATTTCCAGTTTTACAAAGTGCGCGAGATCAACAACTACCACCACGCC
CACGACGCCTACCTGAACGCCGTCGTGGGAACCGCCCTGATCAAAAAGTACCCTAAGCTGGAAAGCGAGT
TCGTGTACGGCGACTACAAGGTGTACGACGTGCGGAAGATGATCGCCAAGAGCGAGCAGGAAATCGGCAA
GGCTACCGCCAAGTACTTCTTCTACAGCAACATCATGAACTTTTTCAAGACCGAGATTACCCTGGCCAAC
GGCGAGATCCGGAAGCGGCCTCTGATCGAGACAAACGGCGAAACCGGGGAGATCGTGTGGGATAAGGGCC
GGGATTTTGCCACCGTGCGGAAAGTGCTGAGCATGCCCCAAGTGAATATCGTGAAAAAGACCGAGGTGCA
GACAGGCGGCTTCAGCAAAGAGTCTATCCTGCCCAAGAGGAACAGCGATAAGCTGATCGCCAGAAAGAAG
GACTGGGACCCTAAGAAGTACGGCGGCTTCGACAGCCCCACCGTGGCCTATTCTGTGCTGGTGGTGGCCA
AAGTGGAAAAGGGCAAGTCCAAGAAACTGAAGAGTGTGAAAGAGCTGCTGGGGATCACCATCATGGAAAG
AAGCAGCTTCGAGAAGAATCCCATCGACTTTCTGGAAGCCAAGGGCTACAAAGAAGTGAAAAAGGACCTG
ATCATCAAGCTGCCTAAGTACTCCCTGTTCGAGCTGGAAAACGGCCGGAAGAGAATGCTGGCCTCTGCCG
GCGAACTGCAGAAGGGAAACGAACTGGCCCTGCCCTCCAAATATGTGAACTTCCTGTACCTGGCCAGCCA
CTATGAGAAGCTGAAGGGCTCCCCCGAGGATAATGAGCAGAAACAGCTGTTTGTGGAACAGCACAAGCAC
TACCTGGACGAGATCATCGAGCAGATCAGCGAGTTCTCCAAGAGAGTGATCCTGGCCGACGCTAATCTGG
ACAAAGTGCTGTCCGCCTACAACAAGCACCGGGATAAGCCCATCAGAGAGCAGGCCGAGAATATCATCCA
CCTGTTTACCCTGACCAATCTGGGAGCCCCTGCCGCCTTCAAGTACTTTGACACCACCATCGACCGGAAG
AGGTACACCAGCACCAAAGAGGTGCTGGACGCCACCCTGATCCACCAGAGCATCACCGGCCTGTACGAGA
CACGGATCGACCTGTCTCAGCTGGGAGGCGACAAAAGGCCGGCGGCCACGAAAAAGGCCGGCCAGGCAAA
AAAGAAAAAGGAATTCGGCAGTGGAGAGGGCAGAGGAAGTCTGCTAACATGCGGTGACGTCGAGGAGAAT
CCTGGCCCAATGACCGAGTACAAGCCCACGGTGCGCCTCGCCACCCGCGACGACGTCCCCAGGGCCGTAC
GCACCCTCGCCGCCGCGTTCGCCGACTACCCCGCCACGCGCCACACCGTCGATCCGGACCGCCACATCGA
GCGGGTCACCGAGCTGCAAGAACTCTTCCTCACGCGCGTCGGGCTCGACATCGGCAAGGTGTGGGTCGCG
GACGACGGCGCCGCGGTGGCGGTCTGGACCACGCCGGAGAGCGTCGAAGCGGGGGCGGTGTTCGCCGAGA
TCGGCCCGCGCATGGCCGAGTTGAGCGGTTCCCGGCTGGCCGCGCAGCAACAGATGGAAGGCCTCCTGGC
GCCGCACCGGCCCAAGGAGCCCGCGTGGTTCCTGGCCACCGTCGGAGTCTCGCCCGACCACCAGGGCAAG
GGTCTGGGCAGCGCCGTCGTGCTCCCCGGAGTGGAGGCGGCCGAGCGCGCCGGGGTGCCCGCCTTCCTGG
AGACCTCCGCGCCCCGCAACCTCCCCTTCTACGAGCGGCTCGGCTTCACCGTCACCGCCGACGTCGAGGT
GCCCGAAGGACCGCGCACCTGGTGCATGACCCGCAAGCCCGGTGCCTGAGAATTCTAACTAGAGCTCGCT
GATCAGCCTCGACTGTGCCTTCTAGTTGCCAGCCATCTGTTGTTTGCCCCTCCCCCGTGCCTTCCTTGAC
CCTGGAAGGTGCCACTCCCACTGTCCTTTCCTAATAAAATGAGGAAATTGCATCGCATTGTCTGAGTAGG
TGTCATTCTATTCTGGGGGGTGGGGTGGGGCAGGACAGCAAGGGGGAGGATTGGGAAGAGAATAGCAGGC
ATGCTGGGGAGCGGCCGCAGGAACCCCTAGTGATGGAGTTGGCCACTCCCTCTCTGCGCGCTCGCTCGCT
CACTGAGGCCGGGCGACCAAAGGTCGCCCGACGCCCGGGCTTTGCCCGGGCGGCCTCAGTGAGCGAGCGA
GCGCGCAGCTGCCTGCAGGGGCGCCTGATGCGGTATTTTCTCCTTACGCATCTGTGCGGTATTTCACACC
GCATA
[95 nt withheld, positions 6726-6820]
T
[46 nt withheld, positions 6822-6867]
C
[141 nt withheld, positions 6869-7009]
CCTTTGACGTTGGAGTCCACGTTCTTT
[37 nt withheld, positions 7037-7073]
ACTCTATCTCGGGCTATTCTTTTGATTTATAAGGGATTTTGCCGATTTCGGTCTATTGGTTAAAAAATGA
GCTGATTTAACAAAAATTTAACGCGAATTTTAACAAAATATTAACGTTTACAATTTTATGGTGCACTCTC
AGTACAATCTGCTCTGATGCCGCATAGTTAAGCCAGCCCCGACACCCGCCAACACCCGCTGACGCGCCCT
GACGGGCTTGTCTGCTCCCGGCATCCGCTTACAGACAAGCTGTGACCGTCTCCGGGAGCTGCATGTGTCA
GAGGTTTTCACCGTCATCACCGAAACGCGCGAGACGAAAGGGCCTCGTGATACGCCTATTTTTATAGGTT
AATGTCATGATAATAATGGTTTCTTAGACGTCAGGTGGCACTTTTCGGGGAAATGTGCGCGGAACCCCTA
TTTGTTTATTTTTCTAAATACATTCAAATATGTATCCGCTCATGAGACAATAACCCTGATAAATGCTTCA
ATAATATTGAAAAAGGAAGAGTATGAGTATTCAACATTTCCGTGTCGCCCTTATTCCCTTTTTTGCGGCA
TTTTGCCTTCCTGTTTTTGCTCACCCAGAAACGCTGGTGAAAGTAAAAGATGCTGAAGATCAGTTGGGTG
CACGAGTGGGTTACATCGAACTGGATCTCAACAGCGGTAAGATCCTTGAGAGTTTTCGCCCCGAAGAACG
TTTTCCAATGATGAGCACTTTTAAAGTTCTGCTATGTGGCGCGGTATTATCCCGTATTGACGCCGGGCAA
GAGCAACTCGGTCGCCGCATACACTATTCTCAGAATGACTTGGTTGAGTACTCACCAGTCACAGAAAAGC
ATCTTACGGATGGCATGACAGTAAGAGAATTATGCAGTGCTGCCATAACCATGAGTGATAACACTGCGGC
CAACTTACTTCTGACAACGATCGGAGGACCGAAGGAGCTAACCGCTTTTTTGCACAACATGGGGGATCAT
GTAACTCGCCTTGATCGTTGGGAACCGGAGCTGAATGAAGCCATACCAAACGACGAGCGTGACACCACGA
TGCCTGTAGCAATGGCAACAACGTTGCGCAAACTATTAACTGGCGAACTACTTACTCTAGCTTCCCGGCA
ACAATTAATAGACTGGATGGAGGCGGATAAAGTTGCAGGACCACTTCTGCGCTCGGCCCTTCCGGCTGGC
TGGTTTATTGCTGATAAATCTGGAGCCGGTGAGCGTGGAAGCCGCGGTATCATTGCAGCACTGGGGCCAG
ATGGTAAGCCCTCCCGTATCGTAGTTATCTACACGACGGGGAGTCAGGCAACTATGGATGAACGAAATAG
ACAGATCGCTGAGATAGGTGCCTCACTGATTAAGCATTGGTAACTGTCAGACCAAGTTTACTCATATATA
CTTTAGATTGATTTAAAACTTCATTTTTAATTTAAAAGGATCTAGGTGAAGATCCTTTTTGATAATCTCA
TGACCAAAATCCCTTAACGTGAGTTTTCGTTCCACTGAGCGTCAGACCCCGTAGAAAAGATCAAAGGATC
TTCTTGAGATCCTTTTTTTCTGCGCGTAATCTGCTGCTTGCAAACAAAAAAACCACCGCTACCAGCGGTG
GTTTGTTTGCCGGATCAAGAGCTACCAACTCTTTTTCCGAAGGTAACTGGCTTCAGCAGAGCGCAGATAC
CAAATACTGTTCTTCTAGTGTAGCCGTAGTTAGGCCACCACTTCAAGAACTCTGTAGCACCGCCTACATA
CCTCGCTCTGCTAATCCTGTTACCAGTGGCTGCTGCCAGTGGCGATAAGTCGTGTCTTACCGGGTTGGAC
TCAAGACGATAGTTACCGGATAAGGCGCAGCGGTCGGGCTGAACGGGGGGTTCGTGCACACAGCCCAGCT
TGGAGCGAACGACCTACACCGAACTGAGATACCTACAGCGTGAGCTATGAGAAAGCGCCACGCTTCCCGA
AGGGAGAAAGGCGGACAGGTATCCGGTAAGCGGCAGGGTCGGAACAGGAGAGCGCACGAGGGAGCTTCCA
GGGGGAAACGCCTGGTATCTTTATAGTCCTGTCGGGTTTCGCCACCTCTGACTTGAGCGTCGATTTTTGT
GAT
Features (pLannotate 1.2.2; 19 found; start..end, strand, type, name):
     91..331     +  promoter       U6 promoter: RNA polymerase III promoter for human U6 snRNA
    360..435     +  misc_RNA       gRNA scaffold: guide RNA scaffold for the Streptococcus pyogenes CRISPR/Cas9 system
    442..485     +  misc_RNA       gRNA scaffold (fragment): guide RNA scaffold for the Streptococcus pyogenes CRISPR/Cas9 system
    532..817     +  enhancer       CMV enhancer: human cytomegalovirus immediate early enhancer; contains an 18-bp deletion relative to the standard CMV enhancer
    819..1096    +  promoter       chicken β-actin promoter: No description available
   1097..1324    +  intron         hybrid intron: hybrid between chicken β-actin (CBA) and minute virus of mice (MMV) introns (Gray et al., 2011)
   1462..3063    +  CDS            Cas9(N): N-terminal portion of Streptococcus pyogenes Cas9 (Zetsche et al., 2015)
   3064..5562    +  CDS            Cas9(C): C-terminal portion of Streptococcus pyogenes Cas9 (Zetsche et al., 2015)
   5563..5610    +  CDS            nucleoplasmin NLS: bipartite nuclear localization signal from nucleoplasmin
   5680..6279    +  CDS            PuroR (fragment): puromycin N-acetyltransferase; pac from Streptomyces; confers resistance to puromycin
   6313..6424    +  polyA_signal   bGH poly(A) signal: bovine growth hormone polyadenylation signal
   6529..6669    +  repeat_region  AAV2 ITR: inverted terminal repeat of adeno-associated virus serotype 2 inverted
   6674..6725    -  misc_feature   bom (fragment): basis of mobility region from pBR322
   6744..7199    +  rep_origin     f1 ori (sequence partly withheld): f1 bacteriophage origin of replication; arrow indicates direction of (+) strand synthesis
   7200..7249    -  misc_feature   bom (fragment): basis of mobility region from pBR322
   7351..7386    -  CDS            rop (fragment): Rop protein, which maintains plasmids at low copy number; rop
   7481..7585    +  promoter       AmpR promoter: bla
   7586..8446    +  CDS            AmpR: β-lactamase; bla; confers resistance to ampicillin, carbenicillin, and related antibiotics
   8617..29      +  rep_origin     ori (across the origin): high-copy-number ColE1/pMB1/pBR322/pUC origin of replication
