[The description below was written by a language model from this plasmid's Addgene catalogue record and pLannotate feature annotations shown in this document.]
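Description:
pSpCas9(BB)-2A-Puro (PX459)+gRNA miR-124-3-5' is an all-in-one mammalian CRISPR-Cas9 expression plasmid built on the PX459 backbone, carrying a 20-nt synthetic guide directed at the 5' side of the human MIR124-3 locus. The sequenced record is about 9.2 kb. It is propagated in E. coli as a high-copy plasmid through a ColE1/pUC-type origin with ampicillin selection (AmpR under its own bla promoter). An f1 phage origin is also present. The annotation picks up a single AAV2 ITR and small bom and rop fragments, which appear to be backbone remnants rather than functional packaging or mobilisation elements.

Two expression units work together. A human U6 RNA polymerase III promoter drives the guide, which was inserted at the BbsI cloning site (destroyed in the process) immediately upstream of the S. pyogenes gRNA scaffold, giving a complete single guide RNA. Downstream, a hybrid promoter made of the CMV enhancer, chicken β-actin promoter and a hybrid intron drives S. pyogenes Cas9. The software annotates Cas9 as contiguous N- and C-terminal portions that together make up one open reading frame. Cas9 carries an N-terminal 3xFLAG tag according to the catalogue entry and a C-terminal nucleoplasmin NLS. It is linked through a 2A peptide, indicated by the plasmid name, to puromycin N-acetyltransferase, and the transcript ends at a bGH polyadenylation signal. Transfected cells therefore co-express nuclease and guide and can be enriched with puromycin.

The stated purpose is Cas9 targeting of miR-124-3. The "5'" label suggests pairing with a guide on the other side of the locus to excise it, though the record does not say so. The associated study concerns miR-124 in human neurogenesis.
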