Addgene plasmid #117323: pSpCas9(BB)-2A-Puro (PX459)+gRNA miR-124-3-5'
Purpose: CRISPR-Cas9 for miR-124-3, 5'
Depositing lab: Volker Busskamp. Depositing organization: Technische Universitaet Dresden. Publication: Combined Experimental and System-Level Analyses Reveal the Complex Regulatory Network of miR-124 during Human Neurogenesis. Kutsche LK, Gysi DM, Fallmann J, Lenk K, Petri R, Swiersy A, Klapper SD, Pircs K, Khattak S, Stadler PF, Jakobsson J, Nowick K, Busskamp V. Cell Syst. 2018 Sep 28. pii: S2405-4712(18)30358-2. doi: 10.1016/j.cels.2018.08.011. PubMed 30292704.
Backbone
  Vector backbone: PX459
  Backbone manufacturer: Zhang Lab
  Backbone size w/o insert (bp): 9157
  Vector type: Mammalian Expression
  Selectable markers: Puromycin
Growth in bacteria
  Bacterial resistance: Ampicillin, 100 μg/mL
  Growth temperature: 37°C
  Growth strain: DH5alpha
  Copy number: High Copy
Gene/Insert
  Gene/Insert name: gRNA miR-124-3-5' (alt names: NR_029670; ENSG00000207598)
  gRNA/shRNA sequence: gtctatacaattaaggcacg
  Species: Synthetic
  Insert size (bp): 20
  Entrez Gene: MIR124-3 (a.k.a. MIRN124-3, MIRN124A3, mir-124-3)
  Promoter: U6
  Tag / fusion protein: 3xFLAG (N terminal on backbone)
  Cloning method: Restriction Enzyme; 5′ cloning site BbsI (destroyed during cloning)
  Sequencing primers: 5′ TTTCTTGGGTAGTTTGCAGTTTT
Terms and licenses: Academic/Nonprofit Terms; Industry Terms: Not Available to Industry
Depositor comments: Cas9 with NLS included
How to cite: pSpCas9(BB)-2A-Puro (PX459)+gRNA miR-124-3-5' was a gift from Volker Busskamp (Addgene plasmid # 117323 ; http://n2t.net/addgene:117323 ; RRID:Addgene_117323)
